Addgene plasmid #198942: pGL0_29 [aph(3')-I EZ-Tn5]
Purpose: Level 0 part
Depositing lab: Charlie Gilbert & Nili Ostrov & Cultivarium Tools. Depositing organization: Cultivarium, Convergent Research. Publication: A scalable framework for high-throughput identification of functional origins of replication in non-model bacteria. Gilbert C, Brumwell SL, Crits-Christoph A, Kang SC, Martin-Moldes Z, Alsharif W, Esmurria A, Nguyen M-A, Lee HH, Ostrov N. bioRxiv 2023.05.19.541510 10.1101/2023.05.19.541510.
Backbone
  Vector backbone: pGLDV_17
  Vector type: Synthetic Biology
Growth in bacteria
  Bacterial resistance: Chloramphenicol, 25 μg/mL
  Growth temperature: 37°C
  Growth strain: E. coli Zymo 10B
  Copy number: High Copy
Gene/Insert
  Gene/Insert name: aph(3')-I EZ-Tn5
  Species: Synthetic
  Cloning method: Unknown
Resource information
  A portion of this plasmid was derived from a plasmid made by: https://www.lucigen.com/EZ-Tn5-KAN-2-Tnp-Transposome-Kit/
Terms and licenses: Academic/Nonprofit Terms; Industry Terms: Not Available to Industry
How to cite: pGL0_29 [aph(3')-I EZ-Tn5] was a gift from Charlie Gilbert & Nili Ostrov & Cultivarium Tools (Addgene plasmid # 198942 ; http://n2t.net/addgene:198942 ; RRID:Addgene_198942)
