[The description below was written by a language model from this plasmid's Addgene catalogue record and pLannotate feature annotations shown in this document.]
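Description:
pGL0_29 [aph(3')-I EZ-Tn5] is a small (about 3.1 kb) synthetic-biology plasmid that serves as a "Level 0" part, meaning a storage vector that holds a single basic genetic module for use in a hierarchical, modular assembly scheme. It is built on the pGLDV_17 backbone and is maintained in E. coli at high copy through a ColE1/pMB1/pUC-type origin of replication. Selection of the plasmid itself relies on chloramphenicol: a cat gene encoding chloramphenicol acetyltransferase is driven by its native cat promoter and followed by the phage lambda t0 terminator. A short remnant of lacZα is also annotated, which probably reflects a blue/white screening cassette in the parent vector that was displaced when the part was inserted, although the record does not say so and gives the cloning method as unknown.

The stored part is aph(3')-I, an aminoglycoside phosphotransferase coding sequence (annotated as KanR, aph(3')-Ia) that confers kanamycin resistance in bacteria. According to the record, this version derives from the commercial EZ-Tn5 KAN-2 transposon. The feature table annotates only the coding sequence; no promoter or terminator is identified for the kanamycin marker, so whether the part includes its own regulatory sequences cannot be determined from the record. The associated work concerns high-throughput identification of functional origins of replication in non-model bacteria, so this part is most likely intended as an interchangeable selectable-marker module to be combined with other parts into higher-level plasmids, though the catalogue states its purpose only as a Level 0 part.
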