Features (pLannotate 1.2.2; 6 found; start..end, strand, type, name):
     82..897     +  CDS            KanR: aminoglycoside phosphotransferase; aph(3')-Ia; confers resistance to kanamycin in bacteria or G418 (Geneticin®) in eukaryotes
   1347..1935    -  rep_origin     ori: high-copy-number ColE1/pMB1/pBR322/pUC origin of replication
   2068..2162    -  terminator     lambda t0 terminator: transcription terminator from phage lambda
   2186..2842    -  CDS            cat: CAT_ECOLX - Experimental evidence at protein level: Swiss-Prot protein existence level 1. This enzyme is an effector of chloramphenicol resistance in bacteria. From Escherichia coli. This protein is used as a marker in many commonly used cloning vectors, such as pACYC184.
   2843..2945    -  promoter       cat promoter: promoter of the E. coli cat gene encoding chloramphenicol acetyltransferase
   3020..3063    -  CDS            lacZα (fragment): LacZα fragment of β-galactosidase; lacZ fragment
>Addgene plasmid #198942 | pGL0_29 [aph(3')-I EZ-Tn5] | addgene full sequence | sequence record 401217 | Addgene NGS Result
TAGCGTGCGAACAGCACGCTATTGTTGTATCATTACTCGCATCCATTCTCAGGCTGTCTCGTCTCGTCTC
CGAGGTCTCAAATGAGCCATATTCAACGGGAAACGTCTTGCTCGAGGCCGCGATTAAATTCCAACATGGA
TGCTGATTTATATGGGTATAAATGGGCTCGCGATAATGTCGGGCAATCAGGTGCGACAATCTATCGATTG
TATGGGAAGCCCGATGCGCCAGAGTTGTTTCTGAAACATGGCAAAGGTAGCGTTGCCAATGATGTTACAG
ATGAGATGGTCAGACTAAACTGGCTGACGGAATTTATGCCTCTTCCGACCATCAAGCATTTTATCCGTAC
TCCTGATGATGCATGGTTACTCACCACTGCGATCCCCGGAAAAACAGCATTCCAGGTATTAGAAGAATAT
CCTGATTCAGGTGAAAATATTGTTGATGCGCTGGCAGTGTTCCTGCGCCGGTTGCATTCGATTCCTGTTT
GTAATTGTCCTTTTAACAGCGATCGCGTATTTCGTCTCGCTCAGGCGCAATCACGAATGAATAACGGTTT
GGTTGATGCGAGTGATTTTGATGACGAGCGTAATGGCTGGCCTGTTGAACAAGTCTGGAAAGAAATGCAT
AAACTTTTGCCATTCTCACCGGATTCAGTCGTCACTCATGGTGATTTCTCACTTGATAACCTTATTTTTG
ACGAGGGGAAATTAATAGGTTGTATTGATGTTGGACGAGTCGGAATCGCAGACCGATACCAGGATCTTGC
CATCCTATGGAACTGCCTCGGTGAGTTTTCTCCTTCATTACAGAAACGGCTTTTTCAAAAATATGGTATT
GATAATCCTGATATGAATAAATTGCAGTTTCATTTGATGCTCGATGAGTTTTTCTAAGCTTTGAGACCAC
CCCAGGATACATAGATTACCACAACTCCGAGCCCTTCCACCTAGCGTGCTAACCACGCACGCTATTGTTG
TATCCCATATAATGCAATCGTAGTCTACCTGACTGTACTTAGAAATGTGGCTTCGCCTTTGCCCACGCAC
CTGATCGCTCCTCGTTTGCTTTTAAGGACCGGACGAACCACAGAGCATTAGAAGGCTAGGTGGAGGCTCA
GTGATGATAAGTCTGCGATGGTGGATGCATGTGTCATGGTCATAGCTGTTTCCTGTGTGAAATTGTTATC
CGCTCAGAGGGCACAATCCTATTCCGCGCTATCCGACAATCTCCAAGACATTAGGTGGAGTTCAGTTCGG
CGTATGGCATATGTCGCTGGAAAGAACATGTGAGCAAAAGGCCAGCAAAAGGCCAGGAACCGTAAAAAGG
CCGCGTTGCTGGCGTTTTTCCATAGGCTCCGCCCCCCTGACGAGCATCACAAAAATCGACGCTCAAGTCA
GAGGTGGCGAAACCCGACAGGACTATAAAGATACCAGGCGTTTCCCCCTGGAAGCTCCCTCGTGCGCTCT
CCTGTTCCGACCCTGCCGCTTACCGGATACCTGTCCGCCTTTCTCCCTTCGGGAAGCGTGGCGCTTTCTC
ATAGCTCACGCTGTAGGTATCTCAGTTCGGTGTAGGTCGTTCGCTCCAAGCTGGGCTGTGTGCACGAACC
CCCCGTTCAGCCCGACCGCTGCGCCTTATCCGGTAACTATCGTCTTGAGTCCAACCCGGTAAGACACGAC
TTATCGCCACTGGCAGCAGCCACTGGTAACAGGATTAGCAGAGCGAGGTATGTAGGCGGTGCTACAGAGT
TCTTGAAGTGGTGGCCTAACTACGGCTACACTAGAAGAACAGTATTTGGTATCTGCGCTCTGCTGAAGCC
AGTTACCTTCGGAAAAAGAGTTGGTAGCTCTTGATCCGGCAAACAAACCACCGCTGGTAGCGGTGGTTTT
TTTGTTTGCAAGCAGCAGATTACGCGCAGAAAAAAAGGATCTCAAGAAGATCCTTTGATCTTTTCTACGG
GGTCTGACGCTCTATTCAACAAAGCCGCCGTCCCGTCAAGTCAGCGTAAATGGGTAGGGGGCTTCAAATC
GTCCCCCCATACGATATAAGTTGTTACTAGTGCTTGGATTCTCACCAATAAAAAACGCCCGGCGGCAACC
GAGCGTTCTGAACAAATCCAGATGGAGTTCTGAGGTCATTACTGGATCTATCAACAGGAGTCCAAGCGAG
CTCGATATCAAATTACGCCCCGCCCTGCCACTCATCGCAGTACTGTTGTAATTCATTAAGCATTCTGCCG
ACATGGAAGCCATCACAAACGGCATGATGAACCTGAATCGCCAGCGGCATCAGCACCTTGTCGCCTTGCG
TATAATATTTGCCCATGGTGAAAACGGGGGCGAAGAAGTTGTCCATATTGGCCACGTTTAAATCAAAACT
GGTGAAACTCACCCAGGGATTGGCTGAGACGAAAAACATATTCTCAATAAACCCTTTAGGGAAATAGGCC
AGGTTTTCACCGTAACACGCCACATCTTGCGAATATATGTGTAGAAACTGCCGGAAATCGTCGTGGTATT
CACTCCAGAGCGATGAAAACGTTTCAGTTTGCTCATGGAAAACGGTGTAACAAGGGTGAACACTATCCCA
TATCACCAGCTCACCGTCTTTCATTGCCATACGAAATTCCGGATGAGCATTCATCAGGCGGGCAAGAATG
TGAATAAAGGCCGGATAAAACTTGTGCTTATTTTTCTTTACGGTCTTTAAAAAGGCCGTAATATCCAGCT
GAACGGTCTGGTTATAGGTACATTGAGCAACTGACTGAAATGCCTCAAAATGTTCTTTACGATGCCATTG
GGATATATCAACGGTGGTATATCCAGTGATTTTTTTCTCCATTTTAGCTTCCTTAGCTCCTGAAAATCTC
GATAACTCAAAAAATACGCCCGGTAGTGATCTTATTTCATTATGGTGAAAGTTGGAACCTCTTACGTGCC
GATCAACGTCTCATTGATACCTGAAACAAAACCCATCGTACGGCCAAGGAAGTCTCCAATAACTGTGATC
CACCACAAGCGCCAGGGTTTTCCCAGTCACGACGTTGTAAAACGACGGCCAGTCATGCATAATCCGCACG
CATCTGGAATAAGGAAGTGCCATTCCGCCTGACCT
